>Addgene plasmid #48446 | pFUSB4_CATG | depositor full sequence | sequence record 70146 | Full Sequence
ATGTTTTCCCAGTCACGACGTTGTAAAACGACGGCCAGTCTTAAGCGTCTCATGGCCTGACCCCGGACCA
AGTGGTGGCCTATCGCCAGCCACGATGGCGGCAAGCAAGCGCTCGAAACGGTGCAGCGGCTGTTGCCGGT
GCTGTGCCAGGACCATGGCCTGACCCCGGACCAAGTGGTGGCTATCGCCAGCAACATTGGCGGCAAGCAA
GCGCTCGAAACGGTGCAGCGGCTGTTGCCGGTGCTGTGCCAGGACCATGGCCTGACCCCGGACCAAGTGG
TGGCTATCGCCAGCAACGGTGGCGGCAAGCAAGCGCTCGAAACGGTGCAGCGGCTGTTGCCGGTGCTGTG
CCAGGACCATGGCCTGACCCCGGACCAAGTGGTGGCTATCGCCAGCAACAATGGCGGCAAGCAAGCGCTC
GAAACGGTGCAGCGGCTGTTGCCGGTGCTGTGCCAGGACCATGGCCTGACCCCGGACCAAGTGGTGGCTA
TCGAGACGTCTAGACCAGCCAGGACAGAAATGCCTCGACTTCGCTGCTACCCAAGGTTGCCGGGTGACGC
ACACCGTGGAAACGGATGAAGGCACGAACCCAGTGGACATAAGCCTGTTCGGTTCGTAAGCTGTAATGCA
AGTAGCGTATGCGCTCACGCAACTGGTCCAGAACCTTGACCGAACGCAGCGGTGGTAACGGCGCAGTGGC
GGTTTTCATGGCTTGTTATGACTGTTTTTTTGGGGTACAGTCTATGCCTCGGGCATCCAAGCAGCAAGCG
CGTTACGCCGTGGGTCGATGTTTGATGTTATGGAGCAGCAACGATGTTACGCAGCAGGGCAGTCGCCCTA
AAACAAAGTTAAACATTATGAGGGAAGCGGTGATCGCCGAAGTATCGACTCAACTATCAGAGGTAGTTGG
CGTCATCGAGCGCCATCTCGAACCGACGTTGCTGGCCGTACATTTGTACGGCTCCGCAGTGGATGGCGGC
CTGAAGCCACACAGTGATATTGATTTGCTGGTTACGGTGACCGTAAGGCTTGATGAAACAACGCGGCGAG
CTTTGATCAACGACCTTTTGGAAACTTCGGCTTCCCCTGGAGAGAGCGAGATTCTCCGCGCTGTAGAAGT
CACCATTGTTGTGCACGACGACATCATTCCGTGGCGTTATCCAGCTAAGCGCGAACTGCAATTTGGAGAA
TGGCAGCGCAATGACATTCTTGCAGGTATCTTCGAGCCAGCCACGATCGACATTGATCTGGCTATCTTGC
TGACAAAAGCAAGAGAACATAGCGTTGCCTTGGTAGGTCCAGCGGCGGAGGAACTCTTTGATCCGGTTCC
TGAACAGGATCTATTTGAGGCGCTAAATGAAACCTTAACGCTATGGAACTCGCCGCCCGACTGGGCTGGC
GATGAGCGAAATGTAGTGCTTACGTTGTCCCGCATTTGGTACAGCGCAGTAACCGGCAAAATCGCGCCGA
AGGATGTCGCTGCCGACTGGGCAATGGAGCGCCTGCCGGCCCAGTATCAGCCCGTCATACTTGAAGCTAG
ACAGGCTTATCTTGGACAAGAAGAAGATCGCTTGGCCTCGCGCGCAGATCAGTTGGAAGAATTTGTCCAC
TACGTGAAAGGCGAGATCACCAAGGTAGTCGGCAAATAACCCTCGAGCCACCCATGACCAAAATCCCTTA
ACGTGAGTTACGCGTCGTTCCACTGAGCGTCAGACCCCGTAGAAAAGATCAAAGGATCTTCTTGAGATCC
TTTTTTTCTGCGCGTAATCTGCTGCTTGCAAACAAAAAAACCACCGCTACCAGCGGTGGTTTGTTTGCCG
GATCAAGAGCTACCAACTCTTTTTCCGAAGGTAACTGGCTTCAGCAGAGCGCAGATACCAAATACTGTCC
TTCTAGTGTAGCCGTAGTTAGGCCACCACTTCAAGAACTCTGTAGCACCGCCTACATACCTCGCTCTGCT
AATCCTGTTACCAGTGGCTGCTGCCAGTGGCGATAAGTCGTGTCTTACCGGGTTGGACTCAAGACGATAG
TTACCGGATAAGGCGCAGCGGTCGGGCTGAACGGGGGGTTCGTGCACACAGCCCAGCTTGGAGCGAACGA
CCTACACCGAACTGAGATACCTACAGCGTGAGCATTGAGAAAGCGCCACGCTTCCCGAAGGGAGAAAGGC
GGACAGGTATCCGGTAAGCGGCAGGGTCGGAACAGGAGAGCGCACGAGGGAGCTTCCAGGGGGAAACGCC
TGGTATCTTTATAGTCCTGTCGGGTTTCGCCACCTCTGACTTGAGCGTCGATTTTTGTGATGCTCGTCAG
GGGGGCGGAGCCTATGGAAAAACGCCAGCAACGCGGCCTTTTTACGGTTCCTGGCCTTTTGCTGGCCTTT
TGCTCACATGTTCTTTCCTGCGTTATCCCCTGATTCTGTGGATAACCGTATTACCGCCTTTGAGTGAGCT
GATACCGCTCGCCGCAGCCGAACGACCGAGCGCAGCGAGTCAGTGAGCGAGGAAGCGGAAGAGCGCCCAA
TACGCAAACCGCCTCTCCCCGCGCGTTGGCCGATTCATTAATGCAGCTGGCACGACAGGTTTCCCGACTG
GAAAGCGGGCAGTGAGCGCAACGCAATTAATACGCGTACCGCTAGCCAGGAAGAGTTTGTAGAAACGCAA
AAAGGCCATCCGTCAGGATGGCCTTCTGCTTAGTTTGATGCCTGGCAGTTTATGGCGGGCGTCCTGCCCG
CCACCCTCCGGGCCGTTGCTTCACAACGTTCAAATCCGCTCCCGGCGGATTTGTCCTACTCAGGAGAGCG
TTCACCGACAAACAACAGATAAAACGAAAGGCCCAGTCTTCCGACTGAGCCTTTCGTTTTATTTGATGCC
TGGCAGTTCCCTACTCTCGCGTTAACGCTAGCATGG
Features (pLannotate 1.2.2; 8 found; start..end, strand, type, name):
      3..39      -  CDS            lacZα (fragment): LacZα fragment of β-galactosidase; lacZ fragment
    596..619     +  promoter       Pc promoter (fragment): intI1 (promoter lies within the coding sequence); class 1 integron promoter
    795..851     +  CDS            GmR (fragment): gentamycin acetyltransferase; aacC1; confers resistance to gentamycin
    858..1649    +  CDS            SmR: aminoglycoside adenylyltransferase (Murphy, 1985); aadA; confers resistance to spectinomycin and streptomycin
   1742..2330    +  rep_origin     ori: high-copy-number ColE1/pMB1/pBR322/pUC origin of replication
   2513..2605    +  CDS            lacI (fragment): lac repressor; lacI; The lac repressor binds to the lac operator to inhibit transcription in E. coli. This inhibition can be relieved by adding lactose or isopropyl-β-D-thiogalactopyranoside (IPTG).
   2660..2687    -  terminator     rrnB T2 terminator: transcription terminator T2 from the E. coli rrnB gene
   2819..2862    +  terminator     rrnB T1 terminator: Escherichia coli rrnB; transcription terminator T1 from the E. coli rrnB gene
