[The description below was written by a language model from this plasmid's Addgene catalogue record and pLannotate feature annotations shown in this document.]
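Description:
pFUSB4_CATG is a small (about 2.9 kb) intermediate array plasmid for Golden Gate assembly of TALENs, built on the pFUS_B4 backbone. It carries a pre-assembled synthetic block of four TAL effector repeats whose repeat-variable diresidues are HD, NI, NG and NN. Under the standard TALE code these recognise C, A, T and G respectively, which gives the plasmid its name. The depositor notes that it was made by Golden Gate cloning. The associated work describes a simplified 15-RVD GoldyTALEN design for in vivo genome engineering, in which ready-made multi-repeat modules like this one reduce the number of pieces that must be joined to build a full DNA-binding domain.

Although the catalogue lists the vector type as mammalian expression/TALEN, the annotated features show only bacterial maintenance elements and no eukaryotic promoter or nuclease domain, consistent with a cloning intermediate rather than an expression construct. The plasmid replicates from a high-copy ColE1/pUC-type origin and is selected with spectinomycin through the aadA (SmR) aminoglycoside adenylyltransferase gene. Upstream of this gene lie a class 1 integron Pc promoter fragment and a remnant of a gentamicin resistance gene. Short lacZα and lacI fragments are also annotated, probably left over from the backbone's lacZ screening cassette that the repeat array replaced. The rrnB T1 and T2 terminators are present as well. The automated annotation does not label the TAL repeat array itself, which presumably lies in the unannotated stretch following the lacZα remnant. In use, the four-repeat block would be combined with other repeat arrays and a last-repeat module in a final TALEN backbone, although the record does not detail the assembly steps.
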