Addgene plasmid #48446: pFUSB4_CATG
Depositing lab: Stephen Ekker. Depositing organization: Mayo Foundation for Medical Education and Research. Publication: High Efficiency In Vivo Genome Engineering with a Simplified 15-RVD GoldyTALEN Design. Ma AC, Lee HB, Clark KJ, Ekker SC. PLoS One. 2013 May 29;8(5):e65259. doi: 10.1371/journal.pone.0065259. Print 2013. PubMed 23734242.
Backbone
  Vector backbone: pFUS_B4
  Vector type: Mammalian Expression, TALEN
Growth in bacteria
  Bacterial resistance: Spectinomycin, 50 μg/mL
  Growth temperature: 37°C
  Growth strain: Top10
  Copy number: Unknown
Gene/Insert
  Gene/Insert name: RVD sequence: HD NI NG NN
  Species: Synthetic
  Cloning method: Unknown
  Sequencing primers: 5′ ttgatgcctggcagttccct; 3′ cgaaccgaacaggcttatgt
Terms and licenses: Academic/Nonprofit Terms; Industry Terms: Not Available to Industry
Depositor comments: Plasmid was created using Golden Gate cloning.
How to cite: pFUSB4_CATG was a gift from Stephen Ekker (Addgene plasmid # 48446 ; http://n2t.net/addgene:48446 ; RRID:Addgene_48446)
