>Addgene plasmid #48446 | pFUSB4_CATG | addgene partial sequence | sequence record 73070 | pCR8_F1 5'-ttgatgcctggcagttccct-3'
TCACGACGTTGTAAAACGACGGCCAGTCTTAAGCGTCTCATGGCCTGACCCCGGACCAAGTGGTGGCTAT
CGCCAGCCACGATGGCGGCAAGCAAGCGCTCGAAACGGTGCAGCGGCTGTTGCCGGTGCTGTGCCAGGAC
CATGGCCTGACCCCGGACCAAGTGGTGGCTATCGCCAGCAACATTGGCGGCAAGCAAGCGCTCGAAACGG
TGCAGCGGCTGTTGCCGGTGCTGTGCCAGGACCATGGCCTGACCCCGGACCAAGTGGTGGCTATCGCCAG
CAACGGTGGCGGCAAGCAAGCGCTCGAAACGGTGCAGCGGCTGTTGCCGGTGCTGTGCCAGGACCATGGC
CTGACCCCGGACCAAGTGGTGGCTATCGCCAGCAACAATGGCGGCAAGCAAGCGCTCGAAACGGTGCAGC
GGCTGTTGCCGGTGCTGTGCCAGGACCATGGCCTGACCCCGGACCAAGTGGTGGCTATCGAGACGTCTAG
ACCAGCCAGGACAGAAATGCCTCGACTTCGCTGCTACCCAAGGTTGCCGGGTGACGCACACCGTGGAAAC
GGATGAAGGCACGAACCCAGTGGACATAAGCCTGTTCGGTTCGTAAGCTGTAATGCAAGTAGCGTATGCG
CTCACGCAACTGGTCCAGAACCTTGACCGAACGCAGCGGTGGTAACGGCGCAGTGGCGGTTTTCATGGCT
TGTTATGACTGTTTTTTTGGGGTACAGTCTATGCCTCGGGCATCCAAGCAGCAAGCGCGTTACGCCGTGG
GTCGATGTTTGATGTTATGGAGCAGCAACGATGTTACGCAGCAGGGCAGTCGCCCTAAAACAAAGTTAAA
CATTATGAGGGAAGCGGTGATCGCCGAAGTATCGACTCAACTATCAGAGGTAGTTGGCGTCATCGAGCGC
CATCTCGAA
